>Addgene plasmid #177758 | pAAV9-hSyn-iDianiSnFR_ER | addgene full sequence | sequence record 349068 | Addgene NGS Result
AAATTGTAAGCGTTAATATTTTGTTAAAATTCGCGTTAAATTTTTGTTAAATCAGCTCATTTTTTAACCA
ATAGGCCGAAATCGGCAAAATCCCTTATAAATCAAAAGAATAGACCGAGATAGGGT
[37 nt withheld, positions 127-163]
AAAGAACGTGGACTCCAACGTCAAAGG
[49 nt withheld, positions 191-239]
T
[91 nt withheld, positions 241-331]
G
[124 nt withheld, positions 333-456]
CCCATTCGCCATTCAGGCTGCGCAACTGTTGGGAAGGGCGATCGGTGCGGGCCTCTTCGCTATTACGCCA
GCTGCGCGCTCGCTCGCTCACTGAGGCCGCCCGGGCAAAGCCCGGGCGTCGGGCGACCTTTGGTCGCCCG
GCCTCAGTGAGCGAGCGAGCGCGCAGAGAGGGAGTGGCCAACTCCATCACTAGGGGTTCCTTGTAGTTAA
TGATTAACCCGCCATGCTACTTATCTACGTAGCCATGCTCTAGGAAGATCTCTGCAGAGGGCCCTGCGTA
TGAGTGCAAGTGGGTTTTAGGACCAGGATGAGGCGGGGTGGGGGTGCCTACCTGACGACCGACCCCGACC
CACTGGACAAGCACCCAACCCCCATTCCCCAAATTGCGCATCCCCTATCAGAGAGGGGGAGGGGAAACAG
GATGCGGCGAGGCGCGTGCGCACTGCCAGCTTCAGCACCGCGGACAGTGCCTTCGCCCCCGCCTGGCGGC
GCGCGCCACCGCCGCCTCAGCACTGAAGGCGCGCTGACGTCACTCGCCGGTCCCCCGCAAACTCCCCTTC
CCGGCCACCTTGGTCGCGTCCGCGCCGCCGCCGGCCCAGCCGGACCGCACCACGCGAGGCGCGAGATAGG
GGGGCACGGGCGCGACCATCTGCGCTGCGGCGCCGGCGACTCAGCGCTGCCTCAGTCTGCGGTGGGCAGC
GGAGGAGTCGTGTCGTGCCTGAGAGCGCAGTCGAATTCGGCTTGGGGATATCCACCATGCTGCTATCCGT
GCCGCTGCTGCTCGGCCTCCTCGGCCTGGCCATCGCCAGATCTGCGAACGACACCGTAGTTGTGGGCTCG
ATCGATTTTACAGAAGGGATTATCGTCGCAAACATGGTGGCAGAGATGATTGAGGCGCATACAGACCTTA
AGGTGGTTCGCAAACTGAACCTTGGCGGGCGTAACGTTAACTTTGAAGCCATTAAACGCGGAGGTGCGAA
TAATGGTATTGACATTTACGTGGAGTACACTGGGTCCGGTCTTGTGGATATTCTGGGGTTCCCGGAGCCG
AACGTCTATATCACCGCCGACAAGCAGAAGAACGGCATCAAGGCGAACTTCAAGATCCGCCACAACATGG
AGGACGGCAGCGTGCAGCTCGCCGACCACTACCAGCAGAACACCCCCATCGGCGACGGCCCCGTGCTGCT
GCCCGACAACCACTACCTGAGCACCCAGTCCGTGCTGAGCAAAGACCCCAACGAGAAGCGCGATCACATG
GTCCTGCTGGAGTTCGTGACCGCCGCCGGGATCACTCTCGGCATGGACGAGCTGTACAAGGGCGGTACCG
GAGGGAGCATGAGCAAGGGCGAGGAGCTGTTCACCGGGGTGGTGCCCATCCTGGTCGAGCTGGACGGCGG
CGTAAACGGCCACAAGTTCAGCGTGCGCGGCGAGGGCGAGGGCGATGCCACCAACGGCAAGCTGACCCTG
AAGTTCATCTGCACCACCGGCAAGCTGCCCGTGCCCTGGCCCACCCTCGTGACCACCCTGACCTACGGCG
TGCAGTGCTTCAGCCGCTACCCCGACCACATGAAGCAGCACGACTTCTTCAAGTCCGCCATGCCCGAAGG
CTACGTCCAGGAGCGCACCATCAGCTTCAAGGACGACGGCACCTACAAGACCCGCGCCGAGGTGAAGTTC
GAGGGCGACACCCTGGTGAACCGCATCGAGCTGAAGGGCATCGACTTCAAGGAGGACGGCAACATCCTGG
GGCACAAGCTGGAGTACAACTTTCCGCCGCCCAACTCTACTGATCCAGAAGGTGCATACGAAACCGTGAA
GAAGGAGTACAAACGTAAATGGAATATTGTATGGCTCAAACCACTGGGATTCAACAATACGTATACGCTT
GGGGTTAAAGACGAACTGGCGAAACAGTATAACCTTAAAACCTTCAGTGACTTAGCGAAAATCTCGGATA
AGCTGATTCTGGGTGCAACGATGTTCTTTTTAGAAAATCCCGATGGTTACCCAGGCCTGCAAAAACTGTA
CAATTTCAAATTCAAGCACACCAAAAGCATGGACATGGGTATTCGCTATACCGCCATTGATAATAACGAA
GTTCAGGTAATTGATGCCTGGGCCACTGATGGCTTGCTGGTGAGCCACAAATTAAAAATTCTGGAGGATG
ATAAAGCGTTCTTCCCGCCGTATTATGCTGCCCCCATCATCCGTCAGGATGTCTTAGATAAGCATCCTGA
ACTGAAGGACGTGCTGAACAAACTCGCGAATCAAATTTCACTGGAAGAAATGCAGAAACTGAATTACAAG
GTGGACGGTGAGGGTCAGGACCCAGCGAAAGTAGCTAAGGAGTTTTTGAAAGAGAAAGGTTTAATTCTGC
AGACAGCAGAAAAAGATGAGTTGTGAAAGCTTATCGATAATCAACCTCTGGATTACAAAATTTGTGAAAG
ATTGACTGGTATTCTTAACTATGTTGCTCCTTTTACGCTATGTGGATACGCTGCTTTAATGCCTTTGTAT
CATGCTATTGCTTCCCGTATGGCTTTCATTTTCTCCTCCTTGTATAAATCCTGGTTGCTGTCTCTTTATG
AGGAGTTGTGGCCCGTTGTCAGGCAACGTGGCGTGGTGTGCACTGTGTTTGCTGACGCAACCCCCACTGG
TTGGGGCATTGCCACCACCTGTCAGCTCCTTTCCGGGACTTTCGCTTTCCCCCTCCCTATTGCCACGGCG
GAACTCATCGCCGCCTGCCTTGCCCGCTGCTGGACAGGGGCTCGGCTGTTGGGCACTGACAATTCCGTGG
TGTTGTCGGGGAAATCATCGTCCTTTCCTTGGCTGCTCGCCTGTGTTGCCACCTGGATTCTGCGCGGGAC
GTCCTTCTGCTACGTCCCTTCGGCCCTCAATCCAGCGGACCTTCCTTCCCGCGGCCTGCTGCCGGCTCTG
CGGCCTCTTCCGCGTCTTCGCCTTCGCCCTCAGACGAGTCGGATCTCCCTTTGGGCCGCCTCCCCGCATC
GATACCGTCGACCTCGACCCGGGCGGCCGCTTCGAGCAGACATGATAAGATACATTGATGAGTTTGGACA
AACCACAACTAGAATGCAGTGAAAAAAATGCTTTATTTGTGAAATTTGTGATGCTATTGCTTTATTTGTA
ACCATTATAAGCTGCAATAAACAAGTTAACAACAACAATTGCATTCATTTTATGTTTCAGGTTCAGGGGG
AGATGTGGGAGGTTTTTTAAAGCAAGTAAAACCTCTACAAATGTGGTAAAATCGATAAGGATCTTCCTAG
AGCATGGCTACGTAGATAAGTAGCATGGCGGGTTAATCATTAACTACAAGGAACCCCTAGTGATGGAGTT
GGCCACTCCCTCTCTGCGCGCTCGCTCGCTCACTGAGGCCGGGCGACCAAAGGTCGCCCGACGCCCGGGC
TTTGCCCGGGCGGCCTCAGTGAGCGAGCGAGCGCGCAGCTGCATTAATGAATCGGCCAACGCGCGGGGAG
AGGCGGTTTGCGTATTGGGCGCTCTTCCGCTTCCTCGCTCACTGACTCGCTGCGCTCGGTCGTTCGGCTG
CGGCGAGCGGTATCAGCTCACTCAAAGGCGGTAATACGGTTATCCACAGAATCAGGGGATAACGCAGGAA
AGAACATGTGAGCAAAAGGCCAGCAAAAGGCCAGGAACCGTAAAAAGGCCGCGTTGCTGGCGTTTTTCCA
TAGGCTCCGCCCCCCTGACGAGCATCACAAAAATCGACGCTCAAGTCAGAGGTGGCGAAACCCGACAGGA
CTATAAAGATACCAGGCGTTTCCCCCTGGAAGCTCCCTCGTGCGCTCTCCTGTTCCGACCCTGCCGCTTA
CCGGATACCTGTCCGCCTTTCTCCCTTCGGGAAGCGTGGCGCTTTCTCATAGCTCACGCTGTAGGTATCT
CAGTTCGGTGTAGGTCGTTCGCTCCAAGCTGGGCTGTGTGCACGAACCCCCCGTTCAGCCCGACCGCTGC
GCCTTATCCGGTAACTATCGTCTTGAGTCCAACCCGGTAAGACACGACTTATCGCCACTGGCAGCAGCCA
CTGGTAACAGGATTAGCAGAGCGAGGTATGTAGGCGGTGCTACAGAGTTCTTGAAGTGGTGGCCTAACTA
CGGCTACACTAGAAGAACAGTATTTGGTATCTGCGCTCTGCTGAAGCCAGTTACCTTCGGAAAAAGAGTT
GGTAGCTCTTGATCCGGCAAACAAACCACCGCTGGTAGCGGTGGTTTTTTTGTTTGCAAGCAGCAGATTA
CGCGCAGAAAAAAAGGATCTCAAGAAGATCCTTTGATCTTTTCTACGGGGTCTGACGCTCAGTGGAACGA
AAACTCACGTTAAGGGATTTTGGTCATGAGATTATCAAAAAGGATCTTCACCTAGATCCTTTTAAATTAA
AAATGAAGTTTTAAATCAATCTAAAGTATATATGAGTAAACTTGGTCTGACAGTTACCAATGCTTAATCA
GTGAGGCACCTATCTCAGCGATCTGTCTATTTCGTTCATCCATAGTTGCCTGACTCCCCGTCGTGTAGAT
AACTACGATACGGGAGGGCTTACCATCTGGCCCCAGTGCTGCAATGATACCGCGAGACCCACGCTCACCG
GCTCCAGATTTATCAGCAATAAACCAGCCAGCCGGAAGGGCCGAGCGCAGAAGTGGTCCTGCAACTTTAT
CCGCCTCCATCCAGTCTATTAATTGTTGCCGGGAAGCTAGAGTAAGTAGTTCGCCAGTTAATAGTTTGCG
CAACGTTGTTGCCATTGCTACAGGCATCGTGGTGTCACGCTCGTCGTTTGGTATGGCTTCATTCAGCTCC
GGTTCCCAACGATCAAGGCGAGTTACATGATCCCCCATGTTGTGCAAAAAAGCGGTTAGCTCCTTCGGTC
CTCCGATCGTTGTCAGAAGTAAGTTGGCCGCAGTGTTATCACTCATGGTTATGGCAGCACTGCATAATTC
TCTTACTGTCATGCCATCCGTAAGATGCTTTTCTGTGACTGGTGAGTACTCAACCAAGTCATTCTGAGAA
TAGTGTATGCGGCGACCGAGTTGCTCTTGCCCGGCGTCAATACGGGATAATACCGCGCCACATAGCAGAA
CTTTAAAAGTGCTCATCATTGGAAAACGTTCTTCGGGGCGAAAACTCTCAAGGATCTTACCGCTGTTGAG
ATCCAGTTCGATGTAACCCACTCGTGCACCCAACTGATCTTCAGCATCTTTTACTTTCACCAGCGTTTCT
GGGTGAGCAAAAACAGGAAGGCAAAATGCCGCAAAAAAGGGAATAAGGGCGACACGGAAATGTTGAATAC
TCATACTCTTCCTTTTTCAATATTATTGAAGCATTTATCAGGGTTATTGTCTCATGAGCGGATACATATT
TGAATGTATTTAGAAAAATAAACAAATAGGGGTTCCGCGCACATTTCCCCGAAAAGTGCCACCT
Features (pLannotate 1.2.2; 14 found; start..end, strand, type, name):
     28..456     -  rep_origin     f1 ori (sequence partly withheld): f1 bacteriophage origin of replication; arrow indicates direction of (+) strand synthesis
    461..530     -  CDS            lacZα (fragment): LacZα fragment of β-galactosidase; lacZ fragment
    525..657     -  repeat_region  AAV2 ITR (fragment): inverted terminal repeat of adeno-associated virus serotype 2 inverted
    739..1186    +  promoter       hSyn promoter: human synapsin I promoter; confers neuron-specific expression (Kügler et al., 2003)
   1507..2226    +  CDS            cEGFP: cEGFP is a basic (constitutively fluorescent) green fluorescent protein published in 2008, derived from Aequorea victoria.
   2875..3463    +  misc_feature   WPRE: woodchuck hepatitis virus posttranscriptional regulatory element
   3464..3483    +  misc_feature   MCS (fragment): pBluescript multiple cloning site
   3512..3633    -  polyA_signal   SV40 poly(A) signal: SV40 polyadenylation signal
   3656..3724    -  CDS            large T antigen (fragment): large T antigen from SV40 (simian virus 40)
   3795..3928    +  repeat_region  AAV2 ITR: inverted terminal repeat of adeno-associated virus serotype 2 inverted
   3922..3978    -  CDS            lacI (fragment): lac repressor; lacI; The lac repressor binds to the lac operator to inhibit transcription in E. coli. This inhibition can be relieved by adding lactose or isopropyl-β-D-thiogalactopyranoside (IPTG).
   4161..4749    -  rep_origin     ori: high-copy-number ColE1/pMB1/pBR322/pUC origin of replication
   4920..5780    -  CDS            AmpR: β-lactamase; bla; confers resistance to ampicillin, carbenicillin, and related antibiotics
   5781..5885    -  promoter       AmpR promoter: bla
