[The description below was written by a language model from this plasmid's Addgene catalogue record and pLannotate feature annotations shown in this document.]
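Description:
pAAV9-hSyn-iDianiSnFR_ER is an AAV transfer plasmid built on the pAAV9-hSyn backbone for neuronal expression of a genetically encoded fluorescent drug biosensor. It is maintained in E. coli through a ColE1/pUC-type origin with ampicillin selection (AmpR under its own bla promoter), and it also carries an f1 phage origin. The catalogue lists it as low copy even though the annotated origin is of the high-copy type. Short lacZα, lacI, pBluescript MCS and SV40 large T fragments in the annotation are cloning-vector remnants with no evident function. The sequenced record is 5,910 nt, which is smaller than the sum of the stated backbone (5,005 bp) and insert (1,650 bp) sizes; the record does not explain this difference.

The payload sits between two AAV2 inverted terminal repeats (one annotated only as a fragment), which allow the cassette to be packaged into recombinant AAV particles. Within them, the human synapsin I promoter confers neuron-specific transcription of the synthetic iDianiSnFR_ER insert, cloned between EcoRI and HindIII sites. It is followed by a WPRE to boost transcript stability and expression and by an SV40 polyadenylation signal. The feature table identifies only a GFP-type segment (called cEGFP) inside the insert, flanked by unannotated coding sequence on both sides that presumably provides the ligand-binding portion, though the record does not describe it. The "_ER" suffix suggests endoplasmic reticulum targeting, but no targeting or retention signal is annotated. The sensor belongs to the iDrugSnFR family developed for nicotinic agonists, including smoking-cessation ligands, and is intended for optical measurement of subcellular pharmacokinetics of such drugs.
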