Addgene plasmid #177758: pAAV9-hSyn-iDianiSnFR_ER
Purpose: Develop a family of genetically encoded fluorescent biosensors for nicotinic agonists, termed iDrugSnFRs, thus enabling optical subcellular pharmacokinetics for nicotinic agonists
Depositing lab: Henry Lester. Depositing organization: California Institute of Technology. Publication: Fluorescence activation mechanism and imaging of drug permeation with new sensors for smoking-cessation ligands. Nichols AL, Blumenfeld Z, Fan C, Luebbert L, Blom AE, Cohen BN, Marvin JS, Borden PM, Kim CH, Muthusamy AK, Shivange AV, Knox HJ, Campello HR, Wang JH, Dougherty DA, Looger LL, Gallagher T, Rees DC, Lester HA. eLife. 2022 Jan 4;11. pii: 74648. doi: 10.7554/eLife.74648. PubMed 34982029.
Backbone
  Vector backbone: pAAV9-hSyn
  Backbone manufacturer: Penn Vector Core
  Backbone size w/o insert (bp): 5005
  Vector type: AAV
Growth in bacteria
  Bacterial resistance: Ampicillin, 100 μg/mL
  Growth temperature: 30°C
  Growth strain: NEB Stable
  Copy number: Low Copy
Gene/Insert
  Gene/Insert name: pAAV9-hSyn-iDianiSnFR_ER
  Species: Synthetic
  Insert size (bp): 1650
  Promoter: hSyn
  Cloning method: Restriction Enzyme; 5′ cloning site EcoRI (not destroyed); 3′ cloning site HindIII (not destroyed)
  Sequencing primers: 5′ Custom hSyn For seq; 3′ WPRE Reverse
Terms and licenses: Academic/Nonprofit Terms; Industry Terms: Not Available to Industry
Depositor comments: Read the preprint at bioRxiv: https://www.biorxiv.org/content/10.1101/2021.10.04.463082v3.
How to cite: pAAV9-hSyn-iDianiSnFR_ER was a gift from Henry Lester (Addgene plasmid # 177758 ; http://n2t.net/addgene:177758 ; RRID:Addgene_177758)
